Addgene plasmid #127271: HA tagged Sph ELL2 Met133, 138, 186 to Ileu
Purpose: For in vitro translation of human ELL2 with Met133, 138, 186 to Ileu with HA tag after 8th Met
Depositing lab: Christine Milcarek. Depositing organization: University of Pittsburgh (University, School of Medicine, and Cancer Institute). Publication: Transcription elongation factor ELL2 directs immunoglobulin secretion in plasma cells by stimulating altered RNA processing. Martincic K, Alkan SA, Cheatle A, Borghesi L, Milcarek C. Nat Immunol. 2009 Oct;10(10):1102-9. doi: 10.1038/ni.1786. Epub 2009 Sep 13. PubMed 19749764.
Backbone
  Vector backbone: pBluescript
  Backbone manufacturer: Addgene
  Vector type: in vitro translation
Growth in bacteria
  Bacterial resistance: Ampicillin, 100 μg/mL
  Growth temperature: 37°C
  Growth strain: DH5alpha
  Copy number: Unknown
Gene/Insert
  Gene/Insert name: ELL2 Met133, 138, 186 to Ileu (alt name: CM558)
  Species: H. sapiens (human)
  Insert size (bp): 1900
  Mutation: Met133, 138, 186 to Ileu with HA tag after 8th Met
  Entrez Gene: ELL2 (a.k.a. MRCCAT1)
  Promoter: T7
  Cloning method: Restriction Enzyme; 5′ cloning site Unknown (unknown if destroyed); 3′ cloning site Unknown (unknown if destroyed)
  Sequencing primers: 5′ T7
Terms and licenses: Academic/Nonprofit Terms; Industry Terms: Not Available to Industry
Depositor comments: HA tag after 8th Met in Met 133, 138, 186 to Ileu
How to cite: HA tagged Sph ELL2 Met133, 138, 186 to Ileu was a gift from Christine Milcarek (Addgene plasmid # 127271 ; http://n2t.net/addgene:127271 ; RRID:Addgene_127271)
