[The description below was written by a language model from this plasmid's Addgene catalogue record and pLannotate feature annotations shown in this document.]
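Description:
HA tagged Sph ELL2 Met133, 138, 186 to Ileu is a pBluescript-based phagemid designed for in vitro transcription and translation of a mutant human ELL2, rather than for expression in cells. It is propagated in E. coli through a high-copy ColE1/pUC-type origin and selected with ampicillin via the β-lactamase gene. The backbone also keeps the usual pBluescript elements: an f1 origin for single-stranded DNA production, lac promoter/operator and lacZα remnants, and T7 and T3 phage promoters on opposite sides of the multiple cloning site.

The insert encodes ELL2, a transcription elongation factor of the super elongation complex that also influences alternative mRNA processing and immunoglobulin secretion in plasma cells. The catalogue lists an insert of about 1.9 kb, and the annotated ELL2 coding region spans roughly 2 kb in the sense orientation downstream of the T7 promoter, so T7 RNA polymerase produces the translatable transcript. Methionines 133, 138 and 186 are changed to isoleucine, and an HA epitope tag is placed after the eighth methionine codon. The record does not explain the rationale, but removing internal methionines while tagging a downstream position would fit with mapping which start codons give rise to the ELL2 protein products seen in translation reactions; this is an inference.

The feature table also shows a loxP site and a very short match to the chicken β-actin promoter between the T7 promoter and the coding sequence. These are probably carry-over from an earlier vector or incidental matches, and the record assigns them no function. About 1 kb between the end of the ELL2 coding sequence and the downstream cloning site is unannotated, and the cloning sites used are not recorded.
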