Features (pLannotate 1.2.2; 16 found; start..end, strand, type, name):
      1..34      +  protein_bind   loxP: Cre-mediated recombination occurs in the 8-bp core sequence (GCATACAT). Cre recombinase
    395..411     +  promoter       chicken β-actin promoter (fragment): contains a 21-bp deletion relative to the standard chicken β-actin promoter
    429..2420    +  CDS            ELL2: ELL2_HUMAN - Experimental evidence at protein level: Swiss-Prot protein existence level 1. Elongation factor component of the super elongation complex (SEC), a complex required to increase the catalytic rate of RNA polymerase II transcription by suppressing transient pausing by the polymerase at multiple sites along the DNA. Component of the little elongation complex (LEC), a complex required to regulate small nuclear RNA (snRNA) gene transcription by RNA polymerase II and III (PubMed:22195968). Plays a role in immunoglobulin secretion in plasma cells: directs efficient alternative mRNA proces
   3407..3426    +  misc_feature   MCS (fragment): pBluescript multiple cloning site
   3438..3456    -  promoter       T3 promoter: promoter for bacteriophage T3 RNA polymerase
   3501..3517    -  protein_bind   lac operator: The lac repressor binds to the lac operator to inhibit transcription in E. coli. This inhibition can be relieved by adding lactose or isopropyl-β-D-thiogalactopyranoside (IPTG). lac repressor encoded by lacI
   3525..3555    -  promoter       lac promoter: promoter for the E. coli lac operon
   3570..3591    -  protein_bind   CAP binding site: CAP binding activates transcription in the presence of cAMP. E. coli catabolite activator protein
   3604..3696    -  CDS            lacI (fragment): lac repressor; lacI; The lac repressor binds to the lac operator to inhibit transcription in E. coli. This inhibition can be relieved by adding lactose or isopropyl-β-D-thiogalactopyranoside (IPTG).
   3879..4467    -  rep_origin     ori: high-copy-number ColE1/pMB1/pBR322/pUC origin of replication
   4638..5498    -  CDS            AmpR: β-lactamase; bla; confers resistance to ampicillin, carbenicillin, and related antibiotics
   5499..5603    -  promoter       AmpR promoter: bla
   5656..6084    -  rep_origin     f1 ori (sequence partly withheld): f1 bacteriophage origin of replication; arrow indicates direction of (+) strand synthesis
   6089..6246    -  CDS            lacZα (fragment): LacZα fragment of β-galactosidase; lacZ fragment
   6249..6267    +  promoter       T7 promoter: promoter for bacteriophage T7 RNA polymerase
   6276..6299    +  misc_feature   MCS (fragment): pBluescript multiple cloning site
>Addgene plasmid #127271 | HA tagged Sph ELL2 Met133, 138, 186 to Ileu | addgene full sequence | sequence record 250013 | Addgene NGS Result
ATAACTTCGTATAGCATACATTATACGAAGTTATGGATCAGGCCAAATCGGCCGAGCTCGAATTCGTCGA
GAGCGGGATAAGTTGGCGCGTCACCTAGACGTCAGCCTCTTACCTCTCGGACGTCCCGTCCCAGGAGCAA
AACTCTAGTGACTTTGGGCCCGCCCCCGTGAGAGTGGAGGGCGGCCGATGAGGGCGGTTCTGAAGGGAAC
AAGACCAATGAGACGAGCCCGGGGCGGGGCGCGGGGCCGGAGGGTGGGGCGGGTGGCGGCGGTGGCAGTC
CGAGGTCTGGCTCCGCGCAGTATATGACAGTACGTCAGCAGCGGGATGGCCCTAGCAGTGGCGGCGGCTG
CAGAAGCCCAAGCAGCCGCGGCCGCAGTGGAGGCTAGAGCCGGAGCGGCGGCGGCGGCGGCACCCCGGGG
AGTTTAAGATGGCGGCGGGGGGGACAGGGGGCCTGCGGGAGGAGCAGCGCTATGGGCTGTCGTGCGGACG
GCTGGGGCAGGACAACATCACCGTACTGCATGTGAAGCTCACCGAGACGGCGATCCGGGCGCTCGAGACT
TACCAGAGCCACAAGAATTTAATTCCTTTTCGACCTTCAATCCAGTTCCAAGGACTCCACGGGCTTGTCA
AAATTCCCAAAAATGATCCCCTCAATGAAGTTCATAACTTTAACTTTTATTTGTCAAATGTGGGCAAAGA
CAACCCTCAGGGCAGCTTTGACTGCATCCAGCAAACATTCTCCAGCTCTGGAGCCTCCCAGCTCAATTGC
CTGGGATTTATACAAGATAAAATTACAGTGTGTGCAACAAACGACTCGTATCAGATCACACGAGAAAGAA
TCACCCAGGCAGAGGAGGAATCCCGCAACCGAAGCACAAAAGTTATCAAACCCGGTGGACCATATGTAGG
GAAAAGAGTGCAAATTCGGAAAGCACCTCAAGCTGTTTCAGATACAGTTCCTGAGAGGAAAAGGTCAACC
CCCATCAACCCTGCAAATACAATTCGAAAGACACATAGCAGCAGCACCATCTCTCAGAGGCCATACAGGG
ACAGGGTGATTCACTTACTGGCCCTGAAGGCCTACAAGAAACCGGAGCTACTTGCTAGACTCCAGAAAGA
TGGTGTCAATCAAAAAGACAAGAACTCCCTGGGAGCAATTCTGCAACAGGTAGCCAATCTGAATTCTAAG
GACCTCTCATATACCTTAAAGGATTATGTTTTTAAAGAGCTTCAAAGAGACTGGCCTGGATACAGTGAAA
TAGACAGACGGTCATTGGAGTCAGTGCTCTCTAGAAAACTAAATCCGTCTCAGAATGCTACAGGCACCAG
CCGTTCAGAATCTCCTGTATGTTCTAGTAGAGATGCTGTATCTTCTCCTCAGAAACGGCTTTTGGATTCA
GAGTTTATTGATCCTTTAATGAATAAAAAAGCCCGAATATCTCACCTGACGAACAGAGTACCACCAACAC
TAAATGGTCATTTGAATCCCACCAGTGAAAAATCGGCTGCAGGCCTCCCACTGCCCCCTGCGGCTGCTGC
CATCCCCACCCCTCCACCGCTGCCTTCAACCTATCTGCCCATCTCACATCCTCCTCAGATTGTAAATTCT
AACTCCAACTCCCCTAGCACTCCAGAAGGCCGGGGGACTCAAGACCTACCTGTTGACAGTTTTAGTCAAA
ACGATAGTATCTATGAGGACCAGCAAGACAAATATACCTCTAGGACTTCTCTGGAAACCTTACCCCCTGG
TTCCGTTCTACTAAAGTGTCCAAAGCCTATGGAAGAAAACCATTCAATGTCTCACAAAAAGTCCAAAAAG
AAGTCTAAAAAACATAAGGAAAAGGACCAAATAAAAAAGCACGACATTGAGACTATTGAGGAAAAGGAGG
AAGATCTTAAGAGAGAAGAGGAAATTGCCAAGCTAAATAACTCCAGTCCAAATTCCAGTGGAGGAGTTAA
AGAGGATTGCACTGCCTCCATGGAACCTTCAGCAATTGAACTCCCAGATTATTTGATAAAATATATCGCT
ATCGTCTCCTATGAGCAACGCCAGAATTATAAGGATGACTTCAATGCAGAGTATGATGAGTACAGAGCTT
TGCATGGGTACCCATACGATGTCCCAGATTACGCTGCTCATGAGCAGCGTAGTCTGGGACGTCGTATGGG
TACCCATGCCAGGATGGAGACTGTAGCTAGAAGATTTATCAAACTAGATGCACAAAGAAAGCGCCTTTCT
CCAGGCTCAAAAGAGTATCAGAATGTTCATGAAGAAGTCTTACAAGAATATCAGAAGATAAAGCAGTCTA
GTCCCAATTACCATGAAGAAAAATACAGATGTGAATATCTTCATAACAAGCTGGCTCACATCAAAAGGCT
AATAGGTGAATTTGACCAACAGCAAGCAGAGTCATGGTCCTAGAACTCTGCTTGGACCAGAAGATGTGAA
TAAACTTAAGCTATCMARMAMARWAAAAAAAAAAAAAAAAAARAARCGCGTAACCCCCCATTGCAATGGT
TGCCTTAAGGTGTTTGCTAGTTGTGTACATAGTGTGGTTAATCATTAGCTACACTGCTTCCCACTTGATT
AGAGCAATGGGAAGCATACTGTGGCCTACCAGCATCTGGAAGTGTGTGCTCGATCTGTATGTGTGCAGAG
GTGGTGTGGATGTGAGCGTGCATGAAGGAAAAAAAGCTGCTACTCCTAGTAGGCCAAACGCTCAGGTTAA
ACAACTGACGAGTGTTACTGTAGGGTGTTTTTTTGTTTTTTTGTTTTTTTTCTTCTATCAAATTGCTACT
TTTGTTGTGGAAGACAAAAGCATTTCCATTTCAACGAGTTTGTCAGCTTTATTAATGTTGGGCAAAAATT
GATATGTCATGAAAATGAAACAGATCTATAGTTTTGGGACAAAATTATAAAATGAAATGTGTAGGTAACC
TATTTATATACTGCTATAAAGTATTTTTTGAAGAGAGATATGCAAAGAAGCTATTACCTACATAAGAGGT
ATATTTAAAGATTTTTTTTTTTTTCATCCTGGTGCCAGGAATATAAAAAAGAGTGGATATATTTAACCAT
AACATACTGTGATTCATCAAACAGCACAAACTTTCATTTCATGGAGTTTATCTGTTGACATTGATTTAAA
CTGTCACTTGTTTTATCATGTGGGAACATAAGTTATGTGGTCAAAAATATAAGGATTTTGAATTAATGTT
GATTCAAGTTGTATTGTCTTTTCAAAGTGCTGCCAGTTGAAAAGGGAAGCATTATGTTTACAAATCTGTT
TTGAAATGTTTGCCAAAATTTTGGTAGTGTCTTTAATAAAGATGTTTGTCTCCAGCATCCAGAAAAAAAA
AAAAAAAACTCTCCAGCGCTGGATCCGGCCATAAGGGCCTGATCCTTCGAGGGGGGGCCCGGTACCAGCT
TTTGTTCCCTTTAGTGAGGGTTAATTTCGAGCTTGGCGTAATCATGGTCATAGCTGTTTCCTGTGTGAAA
TTGTTATCCGCTCACAATTCCACACAACATACGAGCCGGAAGCATAAAGTGTAAAGCCTGGGGTGCCTAA
TGAGTGAGCTAACTCACATTAATTGCGTTGCGCTCACTGCCCGCTTTCCAGTCGGGAAACCTGTCGTGCC
AGCTGCATTAATGAATCGGCCAACGCGCGGGGAGAGGCGGTTTGCGTATTGGGCGCTCTTCCGCTTCCTC
GCTCACTGACTCGCTGCGCTCGGTCGTTCGGCTGCGGCGAGCGGTATCAGCTCACTCAAAGGCGGTAATA
CGGTTATCCACAGAATCAGGGGATAACGCAGGAAAGAACATGTGAGCAAAAGGCCAGCAAAAGGCCAGGA
ACCGTAAAAAGGCCGCGTTGCTGGCGTTTTTCCATAGGCTCCGCCCCCCTGACGAGCATCACAAAAATCG
ACGCTCAAGTCAGAGGTGGCGAAACCCGACAGGACTATAAAGATACCAGGCGTTTCCCCCTGGAAGCTCC
CTCGTGCGCTCTCCTGTTCCGACCCTGCCGCTTACCGGATACCTGTCCGCCTTTCTCCCTTCGGGAAGCG
TGGCGCTTTCTCATAGCTCACGCTGTAGGTATCTCAGTTCGGTGTAGGTCGTTCGCTCCAAGCTGGGCTG
TGTGCACGAACCCCCCGTTCAGCCCGACCGCTGCGCCTTATCCGGTAACTATCGTCTTGAGTCCAACCCG
GTAAGACACGACTTATCGCCACTGGCAGCAGCCACTGGTAACAGGATTAGCAGAGCGAGGTATGTAGGCG
GTGCTACAGAGTTCTTGAAGTGGTGGCCTAACTACGGCTACACTAGAAGAACAGTATTTGGTATCTGCGC
TCTGCTGAAGCCAGTTACCTTCGGAAAAAGAGTTGGTAGCTCTTGATCCGGCAAACAAACCACCGCTGGT
AGCGGTGGTTTTTTTGTTTGCAAGCAGCAGATTACGCGCAGAAAAAAAGGATCTCAAGAAGATCCTTTGA
TCTTTTCTACGGGGTCTGACGCTCAGTGGAACGAAAACTCACGTTAAGGGATTTTGGTCATGAGATTATC
AAAAAGGATCTTCACCTAGATCCTTTTAAATTAAAAATGAAGTTTTAAATCAATCTAAAGTATATATGAG
TAAACTTGGTCTGACAGTTACCAATGCTTAATCAGTGAGGCACCTATCTCAGCGATCTGTCTATTTCGTT
CATCCATAGTTGCCTGACTCCCCGTCGTGTAGATAACTACGATACGGGAGGGCTTACCATCTGGCCCCAG
TGCTGCAATGATACCGCGAGACCCACGCTCACCGGCTCCAGATTTATCAGCAATAAACCAGCCAGCCGGA
AGGGCCGAGCGCAGAAGTGGTCCTGCAACTTTATCCGCCTCCATCCAGTCTATTAATTGTTGCCGGGAAG
CTAGAGTAAGTAGTTCGCCAGTTAATAGTTTGCGCAACGTTGTTGCCATTGCTACAGGCATCGTGGTGTC
ACGCTCGTCGTTTGGTATGGCTTCATTCAGCTCCGGTTCCCAACGATCAAGGCGAGTTACATGATCCCCC
ATGTTGTGCAAAAAAGCGGTTAGCTCCTTCGGTCCTCCGATCGTTGTCAGAAGTAAGTTGGCCGCAGTGT
TATCACTCATGGTTATGGCAGCACTGCATAATTCTCTTACTGTCATGCCATCCGTAAGATGCTTTTCTGT
GACTGGTGAGTACTCAACCAAGTCATTCTGAGAATAGTGTATGCGGCGACCGAGTTGCTCTTGCCCGGCG
TCAATACGGGATAATACCGCGCCACATAGCAGAACTTTAAAAGTGCTCATCATTGGAAAACGTTCTTCGG
GGCGAAAACTCTCAAGGATCTTACCGCTGTTGAGATCCAGTTCGATGTAACCCACTCGTGCACCCAACTG
ATCTTCAGCATCTTTTACTTTCACCAGCGTTTCTGGGTGAGCAAAAACAGGAAGGCAAAATGCCGCAAAA
AAGGGAATAAGGGCGACACGGAAATGTTGAATACTCATACTCTTCCTTTTTCAATATTATTGAAGCATTT
ATCAGGGTTATTGTCTCATGAGCGGATACATATTTGAATGTATTTAGAAAAATAAACAAATAGGGGTTCC
GCGCACATTTCCCCGAAAAGTGCCACCTAAATTGTAAGCGTTAATATTTTGTTAAAATTCGCGTTAAATT
TTTGTTAAATCAGCTCATTTTTTAACCAATAGGCCGAAATCGGCAAAATCCCTTATAAATCAAAAGAATA
GACCGAGATAGGGT
[37 nt withheld, positions 5755-5791]
AAAGAACGTGGACTCCAACGTCAAAGG
[49 nt withheld, positions 5819-5867]
T
[91 nt withheld, positions 5869-5959]
G
[124 nt withheld, positions 5961-6084]
CCCATTCGCCATTCAGGCTGCGCAACTGTTGGGAAGGGCGATCGGTGCGGGCCTCTTCGCTATTACGCCA
GCTGGCGAAAGGGGGATGTGCTGCAAGGCGATTAAGTTGGGTAACGCCAGGGTTTTCCCAGTCACGACGT
TGTAAAACGACGGCCAGTGAATTGTAATACGACTCACTATAGGGCGAATTGGAGCTCCACCGCGGTGGCG
GCCGC
